Addgene plasmid #169452: pNA0306
Purpose: pRS415-TEF1p-Cas9-CYC1t; Cas9 expression plasmid
Depositing lab: Jef Boeke. Depositing organization: NYU Grossman School of Medicine. Publication: Rapid and Efficient CRISPR/Cas9-Based Mating-Type Switching of Saccharomyces cerevisiae. Xie ZX, Mitchell LA, Liu HM, Li BZ, Liu D, Agmon N, Wu Y, Li X, Zhou X, Li B, Xiao WH, Ding MZ, Wang Y, Yuan YJ, Boeke JD. G3 (Bethesda). 2018 Jan 4;8(1):173-183. doi: 10.1534/g3.117.300347. PubMed 29150593.
Backbone
  Vector backbone: pRS415
  Vector type: Yeast Expression
  Selectable markers: LEU2
Growth in bacteria
  Bacterial resistance: Ampicillin, 100 μg/mL
  Growth temperature: 30°C
  Growth strain: DH5alpha
  Copy number: Unknown
Gene/Insert
  Gene/Insert name: Cas9
  Insert size (bp): 4140
  Promoter: TEF1p
  Cloning method: Unknown
  Sequencing primers: 5′ M13R
Terms and licenses: Academic/Nonprofit Terms; Industry Terms: Not Available to Industry
How to cite: pNA0306 was a gift from Jef Boeke (Addgene plasmid # 169452 ; http://n2t.net/addgene:169452 ; RRID:Addgene_169452)
