[The description below was written by a language model from this plasmid's Addgene catalogue record and pLannotate feature annotations shown in this document.]
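Description:
pNA0306 is a yeast expression plasmid built on the pRS415 backbone, a yeast–E. coli shuttle vector, that supplies Cas9 for genome editing in Saccharomyces cerevisiae. In yeast it is maintained through a CEN/ARS element (the CEN6 centromere fused to an autonomously replicating sequence), which gives stable, low-copy segregation, and it is selected through the LEU2 auxotrophic marker, expressed from its own promoter, in leucine-auxotrophic hosts. In bacteria it replicates from a high-copy ColE1/pUC-type origin and is selected by ampicillin resistance (β-lactamase under the bla promoter). An f1 origin and remnants of the pBluescript-derived cloning region (lac promoter and operator, lacZα fragment, and flanking T3 and T7 promoters) are carried over from the backbone. Short annotated fragments of other yeast genes near LEU2 most likely reflect genomic sequence flanking the marker rather than functional elements.

The payload is a single expression cassette inserted in the former multiple cloning site. The S. cerevisiae TEF1 promoter, a strong constitutive promoter from the translation elongation factor EF-1α gene, drives the Streptococcus pyogenes Cas9 coding sequence, and transcription ends at the CYC1 terminator. The catalogued insert size is slightly larger than the annotated Cas9 reading frame, which could mean extra coding sequence such as a localization signal or tag, but the record does not identify any. No guide RNA cassette is annotated, so the guide must be provided from a separate construct. The associated publication describes CRISPR/Cas9-based mating-type switching in S. cerevisiae, and the plasmid serves there, and more generally, as the Cas9 source for targeted cleavage in yeast.
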