Features (pLannotate 1.2.2; 22 found; start..end, strand, type, name):
     79..183     +  promoter       AmpR promoter: bla
    184..1044    +  CDS            AmpR: β-lactamase; bla; confers resistance to ampicillin, carbenicillin, and related antibiotics
   1215..1803    +  rep_origin     ori: high-copy-number ColE1/pMB1/pBR322/pUC origin of replication
   1986..2078    +  CDS            lacI (fragment): lac repressor; lacI; The lac repressor binds to the lac operator to inhibit transcription in E. coli. This inhibition can be relieved by adding lactose or isopropyl-β-D-thiogalactopyranoside (IPTG).
   2091..2112    +  protein_bind   CAP binding site: CAP binding activates transcription in the presence of cAMP. E. coli catabolite activator protein
   2127..2157    +  promoter       lac promoter: promoter for the E. coli lac operon
   2161..2183    +  protein_bind   lac operator (fragment): The lac repressor binds to the lac operator to inhibit transcription in E. coli. This inhibition can be relieved by adding lactose or isopropyl-β-D-thiogalactopyranoside (IPTG). lac repressor encoded by lacI
   2226..2244    +  promoter       T3 promoter: promoter for bacteriophage T3 RNA polymerase
   2262..2660    +  promoter       TEF1 promoter: S. cerevisiae TEF1; promoter for EF-1α
   2664..2687    +  misc_feature   MCS (fragment): pBluescript multiple cloning site
   2692..6795    +  CDS            cas9: CAS9_STRP1 - Also known as csn1 From Streptococcus pyogenes serotype M1.
   6844..7091    +  terminator     CYC1 terminator: S. cerevisiae CYC1; transcription terminator for CYC1
   7110..7128    -  promoter       T7 promoter: promoter for bacteriophage T7 RNA polymerase
   7136..7291    +  CDS            lacZα (fragment): LacZα fragment of β-galactosidase; lacZ fragment
   7295..7723    +  rep_origin     f1 ori (sequence partly withheld): f1 bacteriophage origin of replication; arrow indicates direction of (+) strand synthesis
   7751..7803    -  misc_feature   bom (fragment): basis of mobility region from pBR322
   7834..7911    +  CDS            YO192_YEAST (fragment): Experimental evidence at protein level: Swiss-Prot protein existence level 1. From Saccharomyces cerevisiae (strain ATCC 204508 / S288c) (Baker's yeast).
   8051..8458    +  promoter       LEU2 promoter: S. cerevisiae LEU2
   8459..9553    +  CDS            LEU2: 3-isopropylmalate dehydrogenase, required for leucine biosynthesis; S. cerevisiae LEU2; yeast auxotrophic marker
   9915..10031   -  CDS            NFS1 (fragment): NFS1_YEAST - Also known as SPL1 From Saccharomyces cerevisiae (strain ATCC 204508 / S288c) (Baker's yeast).
  10030..10080   -  misc_feature   bom (fragment): basis of mobility region from pBR322
  10226..42      -  misc_feature   CEN/ARS (across the origin): S. cerevisiae CEN6 centromere fused to an autonomously replicating sequence
>Addgene plasmid #169452 | pNA0306 | addgene full sequence | sequence record 337029 | Addgene NGS Result
TATTAAAAAATTTAAATTATAATTATTTTTATAGCACGTGATGAAAAGGACCCAGGTGGCACTTTTCGGG
GAAATGTGCGCGGAACCCCTATTTGTTTATTTTTCTAAATACATTCAAATATGTATCCGCTCATGAGACA
ATAACCCTGATAAATGCTTCAATAATATTGAAAAAGGAAGAGTATGAGTATTCAACATTTCCGTGTCGCC
CTTATTCCCTTTTTTGCGGCATTTTGCCTTCCTGTTTTTGCTCACCCAGAAACGCTGGTGAAAGTAAAAG
ATGCTGAAGATCAGTTGGGTGCACGAGTGGGTTACATCGAACTGGATCTCAACAGCGGTAAGATCCTTGA
GAGTTTTCGCCCCGAAGAACGTTTTCCAATGATGAGCACTTTTAAAGTTCTGCTATGTGGCGCGGTATTA
TCCCGTATTGACGCCGGGCAAGAGCAACTCGGTCGCCGCATACACTATTCTCAGAATGACTTGGTTGAGT
ACTCACCAGTCACAGAAAAGCATCTTACGGATGGCATGACAGTAAGAGAATTATGCAGTGCTGCCATAAC
CATGAGTGATAACACTGCGGCCAACTTACTTCTGACAACGATCGGAGGACCGAAGGAGCTAACCGCTTTT
TTGCACAACATGGGGGATCATGTAACTCGCCTTGATCGTTGGGAACCGGAGCTGAATGAAGCCATACCAA
ACGACGAGCGTGACACCACGATGCCTGTAGCAATGGCAACAACGTTGCGCAAACTATTAACTGGCGAACT
ACTTACTCTAGCTTCCCGGCAACAATTAATAGACTGGATGGAGGCGGATAAAGTTGCAGGACCACTTCTG
CGCTCGGCCCTTCCGGCTGGCTGGTTTATTGCTGATAAATCTGGAGCCGGTGAGCGTGGATCTCGCGGTA
TCATTGCAGCACTGGGGCCAGATGGTAAGCCCTCCCGTATCGTAGTTATCTACACGACGGGGAGTCAGGC
AACTATGGATGAACGAAATAGACAGATCGCTGAGATAGGTGCCTCACTGATTAAGCATTGGTAACTGTCA
GACCAAGTTTACTCATATATACTTTAGATTGATTTAAAACTTCATTTTTAATTTAAAAGGATCTAGGTGA
AGATCCTTTTTGATAATCTCATGACCAAAATCCCTTAACGTGAGTTTTCGTTCCACTGAGCGTCAGACCC
CGTAGAAAAGATCAAAGGATCTTCTTGAGATCCTTTTTTTCTGCGCGTAATCTGCTGCTTGCAAACAAAA
AAACCACCGCTACCAGCGGTGGTTTGTTTGCCGGATCAAGAGCTACCAACTCTTTTTCCGAAGGTAACTG
GCTTCAGCAGAGCGCAGATACCAAATACTGTTCTTCTAGTGTAGCCGTAGTTAGGCCACCACTTCAAGAA
CTCTGTAGCACCGCCTACATACCTCGCTCTGCTAATCCTGTTACCAGTGGCTGCTGCCAGTGGCGATAAG
TCGTGTCTTACCGGGTTGGACTCAAGACGATAGTTACCGGATAAGGCGCAGCGGTCGGGCTGAACGGGGG
GTTCGTGCACACAGCCCAGCTTGGAGCGAACGACCTACACCGAACTGAGATACCTACAGCGTGAGCTATG
AGAAAGCGCCACGCTTCCCGAAGGGAGAAAGGCGGACAGGTATCCGGTAAGCGGCAGGGTCGGAACAGGA
GAGCGCACGAGGGAGCTTCCAGGGGGAAACGCCTGGTATCTTTATAGTCCTGTCGGGTTTCGCCACCTCT
GACTTGAGCGTCGATTTTTGTGATGCTCGTCAGGGGGGCGGAGCCTATGGAAAAACGCCAGCAACGCGGC
CTTTTTACGGTTCCTGGCCTTTTGCTGGCCTTTTGCTCACATGTTCTTTCCTGCGTTATCCCCTGATTCT
GTGGATAACCGTATTACCGCCTTTGAGTGAGCTGATACCGCTCGCCGCAGCCGAACGACCGAGCGCAGCG
AGTCAGTGAGCGAGGAAGCGGAAGAGCGCCCAATACGCAAACCGCCTCTCCCCGCGCGTTGGCCGATTCA
TTAATGCAGCTGGCACGACAGGTTTCCCGACTGGAAAGCGGGCAGTGAGCGCAACGCAATTAATGTGAGT
TAGCTCACTCATTAGGCACCCCAGGCTTTACACTTTATGCTTCCGGCTCGTATGTTGTGTGGAATTGTGA
GCGGATAACAATTTCACACAGGAAACAGCTATGACCATGATTACGCCAAGCGCGCAATTAACCCTCACTA
AAGGGAACAAAAGCTGGAGCTCATAGCTTCAAAATGTTTCTACTCCTTTTTTACTCTTCCAGATTTTCTC
GGACTCCGCGCATCGCCGTACCACTTCAAAACACCCAAGCACAGCATACTAAATTTCCCCTCTTTCTTCC
TCTAGGGTGTCGTTAATTACCCGTACTAAAGGTTTGGAAAAGAAAAAAGAGACCGCCTCGTTTCTTTTTC
TTCGTCGAAAAAGGCAATAAAAATTTTTATCACGTTTCTTTTTCTTGAAAATTTTTTTTTTGATTTTTTT
CTCTTTCGATGACCTCCCATTGATATTTAAGTTAATAAACGGTCTTCAATTTCTCAAGTTTCAGTTTCAT
TTTTCTTGTTCTATTACAACTTTTTTTACTTCTTGCTCATTAGAAAGAAAGCATAGCAATCTAATCTAAG
TTTTCTAGAACTAGTGGATCCCCCGGGAAAAATGGACAAGAAGTACTCCATTGGGCTCGATATCGGCACA
AACAGCGTCGGTTGGGCCGTCATTACGGACGAGTACAAGGTGCCGAGCAAAAAATTCAAAGTTCTGGGCA
ATACCGATCGCCACAGCATAAAGAAGAACCTCATTGGCGCCCTCCTGTTCGACTCCGGGGAGACGGCCGA
AGCCACGCGGCTCAAAAGAACAGCACGGCGCAGATATACCCGCAGAAAGAATCGGATCTGCTACCTGCAG
GAGATCTTTAGTAATGAGATGGCTAAGGTGGATGACTCTTTCTTCCATAGGCTGGAGGAGTCCTTTTTGG
TGGAGGAGGATAAAAAGCACGAGCGCCACCCAATCTTTGGCAATATCGTGGACGAGGTGGCGTACCATGA
AAAGTACCCAACCATATATCATCTGAGGAAGAAGCTTGTAGACAGTACTGATAAGGCTGACTTGCGGTTG
ATCTATCTCGCGCTGGCGCATATGATCAAATTTCGGGGACACTTCCTCATCGAGGGGGACCTGAACCCAG
ACAACAGCGATGTCGACAAACTCTTTATCCAACTGGTTCAGACTTACAATCAGCTTTTCGAAGAGAACCC
GATCAACGCATCCGGAGTTGACGCCAAAGCAATCCTGAGCGCTAGGCTGTCCAAATCCCGGCGGCTCGAA
AACCTCATCGCACAGCTCCCTGGGGAGAAGAAGAACGGCCTGTTTGGTAATCTTATCGCCCTGTCACTCG
GGCTGACCCCCAACTTTAAATCTAACTTCGACCTGGCCGAAGATGCCAAGCTTCAACTGAGCAAAGACAC
CTACGATGATGATCTCGACAATCTGCTGGCCCAGATCGGCGACCAGTACGCAGACCTTTTTTTGGCGGCA
AAGAACCTGTCAGACGCCATTCTGCTGAGTGATATTCTGCGAGTGAACACGGAGATCACCAAAGCTCCGC
TGAGCGCTAGTATGATCAAGCGCTATGATGAGCACCACCAAGACTTGACTTTGCTGAAGGCCCTTGTCAG
ACAGCAACTGCCTGAGAAGTACAAGGAAATTTTCTTCGATCAGTCTAAAAATGGCTACGCCGGATACATT
GACGGCGGAGCAAGCCAGGAGGAATTTTACAAATTTATTAAGCCCATCTTGGAAAAAATGGACGGCACCG
AGGAGCTGCTGGTAAAGCTTAACAGAGAAGATCTGTTGCGCAAACAGCGCACTTTCGACAATGGAAGCAT
CCCCCACCAGATTCACCTGGGCGAACTGCACGCTATCCTCAGGCGGCAAGAGGATTTCTACCCCTTTTTG
AAAGATAACAGGGAAAAGATTGAGAAAATCCTCACATTTCGGATACCCTACTATGTAGGCCCCCTCGCCC
GGGGAAATTCCAGATTCGCGTGGATGACTCGCAAATCAGAAGAGACCATCACTCCCTGGAACTTCGAGGA
AGTCGTGGATAAGGGGGCCTCTGCCCAGTCCTTCATCGAAAGGATGACTAACTTTGATAAAAATCTGCCT
AACGAAAAGGTGCTTCCTAAACACTCTCTGCTGTACGAGTACTTCACAGTTTATAACGAGCTCACCAAGG
TCAAATACGTCACAGAAGGGATGAGAAAGCCAGCATTCCTGTCTGGAGAGCAGAAGAAAGCTATCGTGGA
CCTCCTCTTCAAGACGAACCGGAAAGTTACCGTGAAACAGCTCAAAGAAGACTATTTCAAAAAGATTGAA
TGTTTCGACTCTGTTGAAATCAGCGGAGTGGAGGATCGCTTCAACGCATCCCTGGGAACGTATCACGATC
TCCTGAAAATCATTAAAGACAAGGACTTCCTGGACAATGAGGAGAACGAGGACATTCTTGAGGACATTGT
CCTCACCCTTACGTTGTTTGAAGATAGGGAGATGATTGAAGAACGCTTGAAAACTTACGCTCATCTCTTC
GACGACAAAGTCATGAAACAGCTCAAGAGGCGCCGATATACAGGATGGGGGCGGCTGTCAAGAAAACTGA
TCAATGGGATCCGAGACAAGCAGAGTGGAAAGACAATCCTGGATTTTCTTAAGTCCGATGGATTTGCCAA
CCGGAACTTCATGCAGTTGATCCATGATGACTCTCTCACCTTTAAGGAGGACATCCAGAAAGCACAAGTT
TCTGGCCAGGGGGACAGTCTTCACGAGCACATCGCTAATCTTGCAGGTAGCCCAGCTATCAAAAAGGGAA
TACTGCAGACCGTTAAGGTCGTGGATGAACTCGTCAAAGTAATGGGAAGGCATAAGCCCGAGAATATCGT
TATCGAGATGGCCCGAGAGAACCAAACTACCCAGAAGGGACAGAAGAACAGTAGGGAAAGGATGAAGAGG
ATTGAAGAGGGTATAAAAGAACTGGGGTCCCAAATCCTTAAGGAACACCCAGTTGAAAACACCCAGCTTC
AGAATGAGAAGCTCTACCTGTACTACCTGCAGAACGGCAGGGACATGTACGTGGATCAGGAACTGGACAT
CAATCGGCTCTCCGACTACGACGTGGATCATATCGTGCCCCAGTCTTTTCTCAAAGATGATTCTATTGAT
AATAAAGTGTTGACAAGATCCGATAAAAATAGAGGGAAGAGTGATAACGTCCCCTCAGAAGAAGTTGTCA
AGAAAATGAAAAATTATTGGCGGCAGCTGCTGAACGCCAAACTGATCACACAACGGAAGTTCGATAATCT
GACTAAGGCTGAACGAGGTGGCCTGTCTGAGTTGGATAAAGCCGGCTTCATCAAAAGGCAGCTTGTTGAG
ACACGCCAGATCACCAAGCACGTGGCCCAAATTCTCGATTCACGCATGAACACCAAGTACGATGAAAATG
ACAAACTGATTCGAGAGGTGAAAGTTATTACTCTGAAGTCTAAGCTGGTCTCAGATTTCAGAAAGGACTT
TCAGTTTTATAAGGTGAGAGAGATCAACAATTACCACCATGCGCATGATGCCTACCTGAATGCAGTGGTA
GGCACTGCACTTATCAAAAAATATCCCAAGCTTGAATCTGAATTTGTTTACGGAGACTATAAAGTGTACG
ATGTTAGGAAAATGATCGCAAAGTCTGAGCAGGAAATAGGCAAGGCCACCGCTAAGTACTTCTTTTACAG
CAATATTATGAATTTTTTCAAGACCGAGATTACACTGGCCAATGGAGAGATTCGGAAGCGACCACTTATC
GAAACAAACGGAGAAACAGGAGAAATCGTGTGGGACAAGGGTAGGGATTTCGCGACAGTCCGGAAGGTCC
TGTCCATGCCGCAGGTGAACATCGTTAAAAAGACCGAAGTACAGACCGGAGGCTTCTCCAAGGAAAGTAT
CCTCCCGAAAAGGAACAGCGACAAGCTGATCGCACGCAAAAAAGATTGGGACCCCAAGAAATACGGCGGA
TTCGATTCTCCTACAGTCGCTTACAGTGTACTGGTTGTGGCCAAAGTGGAGAAAGGGAAGTCTAAAAAAC
TCAAAAGCGTCAAGGAACTGCTGGGCATCACAATCATGGAGCGATCAAGCTTCGAAAAAAACCCCATCGA
CTTTCTCGAGGCGAAAGGATATAAAGAGGTCAAAAAAGACCTCATCATTAAGCTTCCCAAGTACTCTCTC
TTTGAGCTTGAAAACGGCCGGAAACGAATGCTCGCTAGTGCGGGCGAGCTGCAGAAAGGTAACGAGCTGG
CACTGCCCTCTAAATACGTTAATTTCTTGTATCTGGCCAGCCACTATGAAAAGCTCAAAGGGTCTCCCGA
AGATAATGAGCAGAAGCAGCTGTTCGTGGAACAACACAAACACTACCTTGATGAGATCATCGAGCAAATA
AGCGAATTCTCCAAAAGAGTGATCCTCGCCGACGCTAACCTCGATAAGGTGCTTTCTGCTTACAATAAGC
ACAGGGATAAGCCCATCAGGGAGCAGGCAGAAAACATTATCCACTTGTTTACTCTGACCAACTTGGGCGC
GCCTGCAGCCTTCAAGTACTTCGACACCACCATAGACAGAAAGCGGTACACCTCTACAAAGGAGGTCCTG
GACGCCACACTGATTCATCAGTCAATTACGGGGCTCTATGAAACAAGAATCGACCTCTCTCAGCTCGGTG
GAGACAGCAGGGCTGACCCCAAGAAGAAGAGGAAGGTGTGATCTCTTCTCGAGTCATGTAATTAGTTATG
TCACGCTTACATTCACGCCCTCCCCCCACATCCGCTCTAACCGAAAAGGAAGGAGTTAGACAACCTGAAG
TCTAGGTCCCTATTTATTTTTTTATAGTTATGTTAGTATTAAGAACGTTATTTATATTTCAAATTTTTCT
TTTTTTTCTGTACAGACGCGTGTACGCATGTAACATTATACTGAAAACCTTGCTTGAGAAGGTTTTGGGA
CGCTCGAAGGCTTTAATTTGCGGCCGGTACCCAATTCGCCCTATAGTGAGTCGTATTACGCGCGCTCACT
GGCCGTCGTTTTACAACGTCGTGACTGGGAAAACCCTGGCGTTACCCAACTTAATCGCCTTGCAGCACAT
CCCCCTTTCGCCAGCTGGCGTAATAGCGAAGAGGCCCGCACCGATCGCCCTTCCCAACAGTTGCGCAGCC
TGAATGGCGAATGG
[124 nt withheld, positions 7295-7418]
C
[91 nt withheld, positions 7420-7510]
A
[49 nt withheld, positions 7512-7560]
CCTTTGACGTTGGAGTCCACGTTCTTT
[37 nt withheld, positions 7588-7624]
ACCCTATCTCGGTCTATTCTTTTGATTTATAAGGGATTTTGCCGATTTCGGCCTATTGGTTAAAAAATGA
GCTGATTTAACAAAAATTTAACGCGAATTTTAACAAAATATTAACGCTTACAATTTCCTGATGCGGTATT
TTCTCCTTACGCATCTGTGCGGTATTTCACACCGCATATCGACCGGTCGAGGAGAACTTCTAGTATATCT
ACATACCTAATATTATTGCCTTATTAAAAATGGAATCCCAACAATTACATCAAAATCCACATTCTCTTCA
AAATCAATTGTCCTGTACTTCCTTGTTCATGTGTGTTCAAAAACGTTATATTTATAGGATAATTATACTC
TATTTCTCAACAAGTAATTGGTTGTTTGGCCGAGCGGTCTAAGGCGCCTGATTCAAGAAATATCTTGACC
GCAGTTAACTGTGGGAATACTCAGGTATCGTAAGATGCAAGAGTTCGAATCTCTTAGCAACCATTATTTT
TTTCCTCAACATAACGAGAACACACAGGGGCGCTATCGCACAGAATCAAATTCGATGACTGGAAATTTTT
TGTTAATTTCAGAGGTCGCCTGACGCATATACCTTTTTCAACTGAAAAATTGGGAGAAAAAGGAAAGGTG
AGAGCGCCGGAACCGGCTTTTCATATAGAATAGAGAAGCGTTCATGACTAAATGCTTGCATCACAATACT
TGAAGTTGACAATATTATTTAAGGACCTATTGTTTTTTCCAATAGGTGGTTAGCAATCGTCTTACTTTCT
AACTTTTCTTACCTTTTACATTTCAGCAATATATATATATATATTTCAAGGATATACCATTCTAATGTCT
GCCCCTAAGAAGATCGTCGTTTTGCCAGGTGACCACGTTGGTCAAGAAATCACAGCCGAAGCCATTAAGG
TTCTTAAAGCTATTTCTGATGTTCGTTCCAATGTCAAGTTCGATTTCGAAAATCATTTAATTGGTGGTGC
TGCTATCGATGCTACAGGTGTTCCACTTCCAGATGAGGCGCTGGAAGCCTCCAAGAAGGCTGATGCCGTT
TTGTTAGGTGCTGTGGGTGGTCCTAAATGGGGTACCGGTAGTGTTAGACCTGAACAAGGTTTACTAAAAA
TCCGTAAAGAACTTCAATTGTACGCCAACTTAAGACCATGTAACTTTGCATCCGACTCTCTTTTAGACTT
ATCTCCAATCAAGCCACAATTTGCTAAAGGTACTGACTTCGTTGTTGTCAGAGAATTAGTGGGAGGTATT
TACTTTGGTAAGAGAAAGGAAGACGATGGTGATGGTGTCGCTTGGGATAGTGAACAATACACCGTTCCAG
AAGTGCAAAGAATCACAAGAATGGCCGCTTTCATGGCCCTACAACATGAGCCACCATTGCCTATTTGGTC
CTTGGATAAAGCTAATGTTTTGGCCTCTTCAAGATTATGGAGAAAAACTGTGGAGGAAACCATCAAGAAC
GAATTCCCTACATTGAAGGTTCAACATCAATTGATTGATTCTGCCGCCATGATCCTAGTTAAGAACCCAA
CCCACCTAAATGGTATTATAATCACCAGCAACATGTTTGGTGATATCATCTCCGATGAAGCCTCCGTTAT
CCCAGGTTCCTTGGGTTTGTTGCCATCTGCGTCCTTGGCCTCTTTGCCAGACAAGAACACCGCATTTGGT
TTGTACGAACCATGCCACGGTTCTGCTCCAGATTTGCCAAAGAATAAGGTCAACCCTATCGCCACTATCT
TGTCTGCTGCAATGATGTTGAAATTGTCATTGAACTTGCCTGAAGAAGGTAAGGCCATTGAAGATGCAGT
TAAAAAGGTTTTGGATGCAGGTATCAGAACTGGTGATTTAGGTGGTTCCAACAGTACCACCGAAGTCGGT
GATGCTGTCGCCGAAGAAGTTAAGAAAATCCTTGCTTAAAAAGATTCTCTTTTTTTATGATATTTGTACA
TAAACTTTATAAATGAAATTCATAATAGAAACGACACGAAATTACAAAATGGAATATGTTCATAGGGTAG
ACGAAACTATATACGCAATCTACATACATTTATCAAGAAGGAGAAAAAGGAGGATGTAAAGGAATACAGG
TAAGCAAATTGATACTAATGGCTCAACGTGATAAGGAAAAAGAATTGCACTTTAACATTAATATTGACAA
GGAGGAGGGCACCACACAAAAAGTTAGGTGTAACAGAAAATCATGAAACTATGATTCCTAATTTATATAT
TGGAGGATTTTCTCTAAAAAAAAAAAAATACAACAAATAAAAAACACTCAATGACCTGACCATTTGATGG
AGTTTAAGTCAATACCTTCTTGAACCATTTCCCATAATGGTGAAAGTTCCCTCAAGAATTTTACTCTGTC
AGAAACGGCCTTAACGACGTAGTCGATATGGTGCACTCTCAGTACAATCTGCTCTGATGCCGCATAGTTA
AGCCAGCCCCGACACCCGCCAACACCCGCTGACGCGCCCTGACGGGCTTGTCTGCTCCCGGCATCCGCTT
ACAGACAAGCTGTGACAAAGGGCCTCGTGATACGCCTATTTTTATAGGTTAATGTCATGATAATAATGGT
TTCTTAGGACGGATCGCTTGCCTGTAACTTACACGCGCCTCGTATCTTTTAATGATGGAATAATTTGGGA
ATTTACTCTGTGTTTATTTATTTTTATGTTTTGTATTTGGATTTTAGAAAGTAAATAAAGAAGGTAGAAG
AGTTACGGAATGAAGAAAAAAAAATAAACAAAGGTTTAAAAAATTTCAACAAAAAGCGTACTTTACATAT
ATATTTATTAGACAAGAAAAGCAGATTAAATAGATATACATTCGATTAACGATAAGTAAAATGTAAAATC
ACAGGATTTTCGTGTGTGGTCTTCTACACAGACAAGATGAAACAATTCGGCATTAATACCTGAGAGCAGG
AAGAGCAAGATAAAAGGTAGTATTTGTTGGCGATCCCCCTAGAGTCTTTTACATCTTCGGAAAACAAAAA
CTATTTTTTCTTTAATTTCTTTTTTTACTTTCTATTTTTAATTTATATATTTA
